>Addgene plasmid #148458 | pAc5.1B-EGFP-DmNanos_297-381_AC | depositor full sequence | sequence record 290906 | Full Sequence
CTTCAAGGAATTAATTCTATATTCTAAAAACACAAATGATACTTCTAAAAAAAATCATGAATGGCATCAA
CTCTGAATCAAATCTTTGCAGATGCACCTACTTCTCATTTCCACTGTCACATCATTTTTCCAGATCTCGC
TGCCTGTTATGTGGCCCACAAACCAAGACACGTTTTATGGCCATTAAAGCTGGCTGATCGTCGCCAAACA
CCAAATACATATCAATATGTACATTCGAGAAAGAAGCGATCAAAGAAGCGTCTTCGGGCGAGTAGGAGAA
TGCGGAGGAGAAGGAGAACGAGCTGATCTAGTATCTCTCCACAATCCAATGCCAACTGACCAACTGGCCA
TATTCGGAGCAATTTGAAGCCAATTTCCATCGCCTGGCGATCGCTCCATTCTTGGCTATATGTTTTTCAC
CGTTCCCGGGGCCATTTTCAAAGACTCGTCGGTAAGATAAGATTGTGTCACTCGCTGTCTCTCTTCATTT
GTCGAAGAATGCTGAGGAATTTCGCGATGACGTCGGCGAGTATTTTGAAGAATGAGAATAATTTGTATTT
ATACGAAAATCAGTTAGTGGAATTTTCTACAAAAACATGTTATCTATAGATAATTTTGTTGCAAAATATG
TTGACTATGACAAAGATTGTATGTATATACCTTTAATGTATTCTCATTTTCTTATGTATTTATAATGGCA
ATGATGATACTGATGATATTTTAAGATGATGCCAGACCACAGGCTGATTTCTGCGTCTTTTGCCGAACGC
AGTGCATGTGCGGTTGTTGTTTTTTGGAATAGTTTCAATTTTCGGACTGTCCGCTTTGATTTCAGTTTCT
TGGCTTATTCAAAAAGCAAAGTAAAGCCAAAAAAGCGAGATGGCAATACCAAATGCGGCAAAACGGTAGT
GGAAGGAAAGGGGTGCGGGGCAGCGGAAGGAAGGGTGGGGCGGGGCGTGGCGGGGTCTGTGGCTGGGCGC
GACGTCACCGACGTTGGAGCCACTCCTTTGACCATGTGTGCGTGTGTGTATTATTCGTGTCTCGCCACTC
GCCGGTTGTTTTTTTCTTTTTATCTCGCTCTCTCTAGCGCCATCTCGTACGCATGCTCAACGCACCGCAT
GTTGCCGTGTCCTTTATGCGTCATTTTGGCTCGAAATAGGCAATTATTTAAACAAAGATTAGTCAACGAA
AACGCTAAAATAAATAAGTCTACAATATGGTTACTTATTGCCATGTGTGTGCAGCCAACGATAGCAACAA
AAGCAACAACACAGTGGCTTTCCCTCTTTCACTTTTTGTTTGCAAGCGCGTGCGAGCAAGACGGCACGAC
CGGCAAACGCAATTACGCTGACAAAGAGCAGACGAAGTTTTGGCCGAAAAACATCAAGGCGCCTGATACG
AATGCATTTGCAATAACAATTGCGATATTTAATATTGTTTATGAAGCTGTTTGACTTCAAAACACACAAA
AAAAAAAATAAAACAAATTATTTGAAAGAGAATTAGGAATCGGACAGCTTATCGTTACGGGCTAACAGCA
CACCGAGACGAAATAGCTTACCTGACGTCACAGCCTCTGGAAGAACTGCCGCCAAGCAGAGAGAGAGAGA
AAAAGAGGGAGAGCAGCTTAGACCGCATGTGCTTGTGTGTGAGGCGTCTCTCTCTTCGTCTCCTGTTTGC
GCAAACGCATAGACTGCACTGAGAAAATCGATTACCTATTTTTTATGAATGAATATTTGCACTATTACTA
TTCAAAACTATTAAGATAGCAATCACATTCAATAGCCAAATACTATACCACCTGAGCGATGCAACGAAAT
GATCAATTTGAGCAAAAATGCTGCATATTTAGGACGGCATCATTATAGAAATGCTTCTTGCTGTGTACTT
TTCTCTCGTCTGGCAGCTGTTTCGCCGTTATTGTTAAAACCGGCTTAAGTTAGGTGTGTTTTCTACGACT
AGTGATGCCCCTACTAGAAGATGTGTGTTGCACAAATGTCCCTGAATAACCAATTTGAAGTGCAGATAGC
AGTAAACGTAAGCTAATATGAATATTATTTAACTGTAATGTTTTAATATCGCTGGACATTACTAATAAAC
CCACTATAAACACATGTACATATGTATGTTTTGGCATACAATGAGTAGTTGGGGAAAAAATGTGTAAAAG
CACCGTGACCATCACAGCATAAAGATAACCAGCTGAAGTATCGAATATGAGTAACCCCCAAATTGAATCA
CATGCCGCAACTGATAGGACCCATGGAAGTACACTCTTCATGGCGATATACAAGACACACACAAGCACGA
ACACCCAGTTGCGGAGGAAATTCTCCGTAAATGAAAACCCAATCGGCGAACAATTCATACCCATATATGG
TAAAAGTTTTGAACGCGACTTGAGAGCGGAGAGCATTGCGGCTGATAAGGTTTTAGCGCTAAGCGGGCTT
TATAAAACGGGCTGCGGGACCAGTTTTCATATCACTACCGTTTGAGTTCTTGTGCTGTGTGGATACTCCT
CCCGACACAAAGCCGCTCCATCAGCCAGCAGTCGTCTAATCCAGAGACCCCGGATCGGGGTACCAACATG
GTGAGCAAGGGCGAGGAGCTGTTCACCGGGGTGGTGCCCATCCTGGTCGAGCTGGACGGCGACGTAAACG
GCCACAAGTTCAGCGTGTCCGGCGAGGGCGAGGGCGATGCCACCTACGGCAAGCTGACCCTGAAGTTCAT
CTGCACCACCGGCAAGCTGCCCGTGCCCTGGCCCACCCTCGTGACCACCCTGACCTACGGCGTGCAGTGC
TTCAGCCGCTACCCCGACCACATGAAGCAGCACGACTTCTTCAAGTCCGCCATGCCCGAAGGCTACGTCC
AGGAGCGCACCATCTTCTTCAAGGACGACGGCAACTACAAGACCCGCGCCGAGGTGAAGTTCGAGGGCGA
CACCCTGGTGAACCGCATCGAGCTGAAGGGCATCGACTTCAAGGAGGACGGCAACATCCTGGGGCACAAG
CTGGAGTACAACTACAACAGCCACAACGTCTATATCATGGCCGACAAGCAGAAGAACGGCATCAAGGTGA
ACTTCAAGATCCGCCACAACATCGAGGACGGCAGCGTGCAGCTCGCCGACCACTACCAGCAGAACACCCC
CATCGGCGACGGCCCCGTGCTGCTGCCCGACAACCACTACCTGAGCACCCAGTCCGCCCTGAGCAAAGAC
CCCAACGAGAAGCGCGATCACATGGTCCTGCTGGAGTTCGTGACCGCCGCCGGGATCACTCTCGGCATGG
ACGAGCTGTACAAGCCAAGCTTGAATTCTCGCCACTGCGTCTTTTGTGAGAATAACAACGAACCAGAGGC
GGTTATCAATAGCCACTCAGTGCGAGATAACTTTAACCGAGTGCTGTGCCCCAAACTACGCACCTACGTG
TGCCCCATCTGCGGGGCATCTGGGGACTCGGCGCACACGATTAAGTACTGCCCCAAGAAGCCGATCATCA
CCATGGAGGATGCGATCAAGGCGGAATCGTTCCGCCTAGCCAAGAGCAGTTACTACAAGCAACAGATGAA
GGTTTAGTAACTCGAGTCTAGAGGGCCCGCGGTTCGAAGGTAAGCCTATCCCTAACCCTCTCCTCGGTCT
CGATTCTACGCGTACCGGTCATCATCACCATCACCATTGAGTTTAAACCCGCTGATCAGCCTCGACTGTG
CCTTCTAAGGCCTGAGCTCGCTGATCAGCCTCGATCGAGGATCCAGACATGATAAGATACATTGATGAGT
TTGGACAAACCACAACTAGAATGCAGTGAAAAAAATGCTTTATTTGTGAAATTTGTGATGCTATTGCTTT
ATTTGTAACCATTATAAGCTGCAATAAACAAGTTAACAACAACAATTGCATTCATTTTATGTTTCAGGTT
CAGGGGGAGGTGTGGGAGGTTTTTTAAAGCAAGTAAAACCTCTACAAATGTGGTATGGCTGATTATGATC
AGTCGACCGATGCCCTTGAGAGCCTTCAACCCAGTCAGCTCCTTCCGGTGGGCGCGGGGCATGACTATCG
TCGCCGCACTTATGACTGTCTTCTTTATCATGCAACTCGTAGGACAGGTGCCGGCAGCGCTCTGGGTCAT
TTTCGGCGAGGACCGCTTTCGCTGGAGCGCGACGATGATCGGCCTGTCGCTTGCGGTATTCGGAATCTTG
CACGCCCTCGCTCAAGCCTTCGTCACTGGTCCCGCCACCAAACGTTTCGGCGAGAAGCAGGCCATTATCG
CCGGCATGGCGGCCGACGCGCTGGGCTACGTCTTGCTGGCGTTCGCGACGCGAGGCTGGATGGCCTTCCC
CATTATGATTCTTCTCGCTTCCGGCGGCATCGGGATGCCCGCGTTGCAGGCCATGCTGTCCAGGCAGGTA
GATGACGACCATCAGGGACAGCTTCAAGGATCGCTCGCGGCTCTTACCAGCCAGCAAAAGGCCAGGAACC
GTAAAAAGGCCGCGTTGCTGGCGTTTTTCCATAGGCTCCGCCCCCCTGACGAGCATCACAAAAATCGACG
CTCAAGTCAGAGGTGGCGAAACCCGACAGGACTATAAAGATACCAGGCGTTTCCCCCTGGAAGCTCCCTC
GTGCGCTCTCCTGTTCCGACCCTGCCGCTTACCGGATACCTGTCCGCCTTTCTCCCTTCGGGAAGCGTGG
CGCTTTCTCAATGCTCACGCTGTAGGTATCTCAGTTCGGTGTAGGTCGTTCGCTCCAAGCTGGGCTGTGT
GCACGAACCCCCCGTTCAGCCCGACCGCTGCGCCTTATCCGGTAACTATCGTCTTGAGTCCAACCCGGTA
AGACACGACTTATCGCCACTGGCAGCAGCCACTGGTAACAGGATTAGCAGAGCGAGGTATGTAGGCGGTG
CTACAGAGTTCTTGAAGTGGTGGCCTAACTACGGCTACACTAGAAGGACAGTATTTGGTATCTGCGCTCT
GCTGAAGCCAGTTACCTTCGGAAAAAGAGTTGGTAGCTCTTGATCCGGCAAACAAACCACCGCTGGTAGC
GGTGGTTTTTTTGTTTGCAAGCAGCAGATTACGCGCAGAAAAAAAGGATCTCAAGAAGATCCTTTGATCT
TTTCTACGGGGTCTGACGCTCAGTGGAACGAAAACTCACGTTAAGGGATTTTGGTCATGAGATTATCAAA
AAGGATCTTCACCTAGATCCTTTTAAATTAAAAATGAAGTTTTAAATCAATCTAAAGTATATATGAGTAA
ACTTGGTCTGACAGTTACCAATGCTTAATCAGTGAGGCACCTATCTCAGCGATCTGTCTATTTCGTTCAT
CCATAGTTGCCTGACTCCCCGTCGTGTAGATAACTACGATACGGGAGGGCTTACCATCTGGCCCCAGTGC
TGCAATGATACCGCGAGACCCACGCTCACCGGCTCCAGATTTATCAGCAATAAACCAGCCAGCCGGAAGG
GCCGAGCGCAGAAGTGGTCCTGCAACTTTATCCGCCTCCATCCAGTCTATTAATTGTTGCCGGGAAGCTA
GAGTAAGTAGTTCGCCAGTTAATAGTTTGCGCAACGTTGTTGCCATTGCTGCAGGCATCGTGGTGTCACG
CTCGTCGTTTGGTATGGCTTCATTCAGCTCCGGTTCCCAACGATCAAGGCGAGTTACATGATCCCCCATG
TTGTGCAAAAAAGCGGTTAGCTCCTTCGGTCCTCCGATCGTTGTCAGAAGTAAGTTGGCCGCAGTGTTAT
CACTCATGGTTATGGCAGCACTGCATAATTCTCTTACTGTCATGCCATCCGTAAGATGCTTTTCTGTGAC
TGGTGAGTACTCAACCAAGTCATTCTGAGAATAGTGTATGCGGCGACCGAGTTGCTCTTGCCCGGCGTCA
ACACGGGATAATACCGCGCCACATAGCAGAACTTTAAAAGTGCTCATCATTGGAAAACGTTCTTCGGGGC
GAAAACTCTCAAGGATCTTACCGCTGTTGAGATCCAGTTCGATGTAACCCACTCGTGCACCCAACTGATC
TTCAGCATCTTTTACTTTCACCAGCGTTTCTGGGTGAGCAAAAACAGGAAGGCAAAATGCCGCAAAAAAG
GGAATAAGGGCGACACGGAAATGTTGAATACTCATACTCTTCCTTTTTCAATATTATTGAAGCATTTATC
AGGGTTATTGTCTCATGAGCGGATACATATTTGAATGTATTTAGAAAAATAAACAAATAGGGGTTCCGCG
CACATTTCCCCGAAAAGTGCCACCTGACGTCTAAGAAACCATTATTATCATGACATTAACCTATAAAAAT
AGGCGTATCACGAGGCCCTTTCGT
Features (pLannotate 1.2.2; 10 found; start..end, strand, type, name):
     56..2568    +  promoter       Ac5 promoter: Drosophila melanogaster actin 5C promoter
   2588..3304    +  CDS            EGFP: EGFP is a basic (constitutively fluorescent) green fluorescent protein published in 1996, derived from Aequorea victoria. It is reported to be a rapidly-maturing weak dimer with moderate acid sensitivity.
   3317..3574    +  CDS            nos (fragment): NANOS_DROME - Experimental evidence at protein level: Swiss-Prot protein existence level 1. Maternal RNA-binding protein that is required for germ cells proliferation and self-renewal. Acts by forming a complex with pum and brat that regulates translation and mRNA stability. The complex binds to the Nanos Response Element (NRE), a 16 bp sequence in the hb mRNA 3'-UTR and prevents its translation. Controls posterior development. Rescuing factor for the abdominal defect of posterior group mutants. The other posterior group genes are not required for nanos function but rather play a role in local
   3609..3650    +  CDS            V5 tag: epitope tag from simian virus 5
   3750..3884    -  polyA_signal   SV40 poly(A) signal: SV40 polyadenylation signal
   3907..3991    -  CDS            large T antigen (fragment): large T antigen from SV40 (simian virus 40)
   3992..4462    +  CDS            TcR (fragment): tetracycline efflux protein; tet; confers resistance to tetracycline
   4506..5094    -  rep_origin     ori: high-copy-number ColE1/pMB1/pBR322/pUC origin of replication
   5265..6125    -  CDS            AmpR: β-lactamase; bla; confers resistance to ampicillin, carbenicillin, and related antibiotics
   6126..6230    -  promoter       AmpR promoter: bla
