[The description below was written by a language model from this plasmid's Addgene catalogue record and pLannotate feature annotations shown in this document.]
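Description:
pAc5.1B-EGFP-DmNanos_297-381_AC is a 6,324 nt insect-cell expression plasmid. The catalogue lists its backbone as unknown, although the name and the annotated parts point to a pAc5.1-type vector. It is propagated in E. coli through a ColE1/pUC-family origin and selected with ampicillin via a β-lactamase gene under its own bla promoter. The record lists the plasmid as low copy, although the annotated origin is of the type usually described as high copy. The table also picks up short fragments of a tetracycline resistance gene and of SV40 large T antigen. These appear to be non-functional backbone remnants, not working elements.

The expression cassette is driven by the Drosophila melanogaster actin 5C (Ac5) promoter, a strong constitutive promoter commonly used in cultured fly cells. Downstream lies an EGFP coding sequence followed closely by a fragment of Drosophila nanos (nos) corresponding to residues 297–381, with numbering based on isoform B according to the depositor. This arrangement should yield an N-terminally EGFP-tagged Nanos fragment. A V5 epitope tag is annotated just after the insert, but the record does not say whether it is in frame with the fusion or preceded by a stop codon. An SV40 polyadenylation signal follows the cassette, annotated on the opposite strand. No marker for selection in insect cells is annotated, which is consistent with transient transfection.

The stated purpose is insect expression of this Nanos region. The associated study examined how Drosophila and vertebrate Nanos proteins recruit the CCR4-NOT deadenylase complex, so the EGFP tag would suit detection or pull-down of the fragment in interaction assays. The depositor cautions that the supplied sequence may be theoretical rather than fully verified.
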