Addgene plasmid #148458: pAc5.1B-EGFP-DmNanos_297-381_AC
Purpose: Insect Expression of DmNanos_297-381
Depositing lab: Elisa Izaurralde. Depositing organization: Max Planck Institute for Developmental Biology. Publication: Distinct modes of recruitment of the CCR4-NOT complex by Drosophila and vertebrate Nanos. Raisch T, Bhandari D, Sabath K, Helms S, Valkov E, Weichenrieder O, Izaurralde E. EMBO J. 2016 May 2;35(9):974-90. doi: 10.15252/embj.201593634. Epub 2016 Mar 11. PubMed 26968986.
Backbone
  Vector backbone: Unknown
  Vector type: Insect Expression
Growth in bacteria
  Bacterial resistance: Ampicillin, 100 μg/mL
  Growth temperature: 37°C
  Growth strain: DH5alpha
  Copy number: Low Copy
Gene/Insert
  Gene/Insert name: DmNanos_297-381
  Species: D. melanogaster (fly)
  Entrez Gene: nos (a.k.a. Dmel_CG5637, CG5637, DRONANOS, Dmel\CG5637, Dronanos, NANOS, NOS, Nanos, Nos, l(3)07117, l(3)j3B6, l(3)j4B6, nNOS)
  Cloning method: Unknown
Terms and licenses: Academic/Nonprofit Terms; Industry Terms: Not Available to Industry
Depositor comments: sequence given by NCBI: NM_001275794.1; isoformB Uniprot.: A0A0B4KGY5-1 Plasmids from this collection were made available to the research community and donated after the lab closed. Please note that the sequence provided by the depositing laboratory may be theoretical/predicted or based on Sanger sequencing results. There may be discrepancies between sequencing results obtained by Addgene and the depositor sequence. If an Addgene verified sequence is not available, please contact before placing your order to request that our lab fully sequence the plasmid.
How to cite: pAc5.1B-EGFP-DmNanos_297-381_AC was a gift from Elisa Izaurralde (Addgene plasmid # 148458 ; http://n2t.net/addgene:148458 ; RRID:Addgene_148458)
